Addgene plasmid #178647: pmcherry α-catenin L344P
Purpose: express α-catenin with L344P mutation
Depositing lab: Daniel Conway. Depositing organization: Virginia Commonwealth University. Publication: alpha-catenin Dependent Vinculin Recruitment to Adherens Junctions is Antagonistic to Focal Adhesions. Bejar-Padilla V, Cabe JI, Lopez S, Narayanan V, Mezher M, Maruthamuthu V, Conway DE. Mol Biol Cell. 2022 Aug 3:mbcE22020071. doi: 10.1091/mbc.E22-02-0071. PubMed 35921161.
Backbone
  Vector backbone: pmcherryC1
  Backbone size w/o insert (bp): 4721
  Total vector size (bp): 7400
  Vector type: Mammalian Expression
  Selectable markers: Neomycin (select with G418)
Growth in bacteria
  Bacterial resistance: Kanamycin, 50 μg/mL
  Growth temperature: 37°C
  Growth strain: DH5alpha
  Copy number: High Copy
Gene/Insert
  Gene/Insert name: α-catenin (alt name: CTNNA1)
  Species: H. sapiens (human)
  Mutation: L344P
  GenBank ID: NM_001903
  Entrez Gene: CTNNA1 (a.k.a. CAP102, MDBS2, MDPT2)
  Tag / fusion protein: mcherry (N terminal on insert)
  Cloning method: Unknown
  Sequencing primers: 5′ mcherryfwd
Resource information
  A portion of this plasmid was derived from a plasmid made by: insert with L344P mutation was obtained from Kris DeMali (Peng, JBC 2012)
Terms and licenses: Academic/Nonprofit Terms; Industry Terms: Not Available to Industry
How to cite: pmcherry α-catenin L344P was a gift from Daniel Conway (Addgene plasmid # 178647 ; http://n2t.net/addgene:178647 ; RRID:Addgene_178647)
