[The description below was written by a language model from this plasmid's Addgene catalogue record and pLannotate feature annotations shown in this document.]
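Description:
pmcherry α-catenin L344P is a mammalian expression plasmid built on the pmCherry-C1 backbone that produces human α-catenin (CTNNA1) carrying the L344P point mutation, fused at its N terminus to the red fluorescent protein mCherry. In the annotated sequence, the CMV immediate-early enhancer and promoter drive an mCherry coding sequence that continues through a short remnant of the multiple cloning site into the CTNNA1 open reading frame, and the SV40 polyadenylation signal lies downstream. Roughly 750 bp between the end of the CTNNA1 coding sequence and the remaining cloning-site fragment carry no annotation. The record does not say what this region is, and it may help explain why the sequenced plasmid (about 8.2 kb) is larger than the catalogue total of 7.4 kb.

Propagation in E. coli relies on a high-copy ColE1/pUC-type origin and kanamycin selection. A single NeoR/KanR (Tn5 aminoglycoside phosphotransferase) gene serves both hosts: a bacterial bla-type promoter expresses it in E. coli, while the adjacent SV40 enhancer/early promoter and an HSV TK polyadenylation signal allow G418 selection of stably transfected mammalian cells. An f1 origin is also present, along with small fragments of ble, SV40 large T antigen and bGH poly(A) sequence that are probably backbone remnants or annotation matches with no stated function.

The stated purpose is simply to express the L344P mutant. The associated publication concerns α-catenin-dependent recruitment of vinculin to adherens junctions and its antagonism with focal adhesions, so the construct fits fluorescence imaging and functional comparison of the tagged mutant in cultured cells. The mutant insert was obtained from an earlier plasmid made by another laboratory, and the cloning method is not recorded.
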