Features (pLannotate 1.2.2; 16 found; start..end, strand, type, name):
     61..364     +  enhancer       CMV enhancer: human cytomegalovirus immediate early enhancer
    365..568     +  promoter       CMV promoter: human cytomegalovirus (CMV) immediate early promoter
    613..1320    +  CDS            mCherry: mCherry is a basic (constitutively fluorescent) red fluorescent protein published in 2004, derived from Discosoma sp.. It is reported to be a very rapidly-maturing monomer with low acid sensitivity.
   1321..1354    +  misc_feature   MCS (fragment): multiple cloning site
   1360..4077    +  CDS            CTNNA1: CTNA1_HUMAN - Experimental evidence at protein level: Swiss-Prot protein existence level 1. Associates with the cytoplasmic domain of a variety of cadherins. The association of catenins to cadherins produces a complex which is linked to the actin filament network, and which seems to be of primary importance for cadherins cell-adhesion properties. Can associate with both E- and N-cadherins. Originally believed to be a stable component of E-cadherin/catenin adhesion complexes and to mediate the linkage of cadherins to the actin cytoskeleton at adherens junctions. In contrast, cortical actin was
   4826..4862    +  misc_feature   MCS (fragment): multiple cloning site
   4879..4963    +  CDS            large T antigen (fragment): large T antigen from SV40 (simian virus 40)
   4986..5107    +  polyA_signal   SV40 poly(A) signal: SV40 polyadenylation signal
   5141..5569    -  rep_origin     f1 ori (sequence partly withheld): f1 bacteriophage origin of replication; arrow indicates direction of (+) strand synthesis
   5596..5700    +  promoter       AmpR promoter: bla
   5702..6059    +  promoter       SV40 promoter: SV40 enhancer and early promoter
   6094..6888    +  CDS            NeoR/KanR: aminoglycoside phosphotransferase from Tn5; aph(3')-II (or nptII); confers resistance to neomycin, kanamycin, and G418 (Geneticin®)
   6909..7061    +  CDS            ble (fragment): BLE_KLEPN - Experimental evidence at protein level: Swiss-Prot protein existence level 1. Binding protein with a strong affinity to the bleomycin family of antibiotics. Binds to CL990; an antimitotic-antibiotic compound. From Klebsiella pneumoniae.
   7120..7167    +  polyA_signal   HSV TK poly(A) signal: herpes simplex virus thymidine kinase polyadenylation signal (Cole and Stacy, 1985)
   7258..7274    -  polyA_signal   bGH poly(A) signal (fragment): bovine growth hormone polyadenylation signal
   7496..8084    +  rep_origin     ori: high-copy-number ColE1/pMB1/pBR322/pUC origin of replication
>Addgene plasmid #178647 | pmcherry α-catenin L344P | addgene full sequence | sequence record 351549 | Addgene NGS Result
TAGTTATTAATAGTAATCAATTACGGGGTCATTAGTTCATAGCCCATATATGGAGTTCCGCGTTACATAA
CTTACGGTAAATGGCCCGCCTGGCTGACCGCCCAACGACCCCCGCCCATTGACGTCAATAATGACGTATG
TTCCCATAGTAACGCCAATAGGGACTTTCCATTGACGTCAATGGGTGGAGTATTTACGGTAAACTGCCCA
CTTGGCAGTACATCAAGTGTATCATATGCCAAGTACGCCCCCTATTGACGTCAATGACGGTAAATGGCCC
GCCTGGCATTATGCCCAGTACATGACCTTATGGGACTTTCCTACTTGGCAGTACATCTACGTATTAGTCA
TCGCTATTACCATGGTGATGCGGTTTTGGCAGTACATCAATGGGCGTGGATAGCGGTTTGACTCACGGGG
ATTTCCAAGTCTCCACCCCATTGACGTCAATGGGAGTTTGTTTTGGCACCAAAATCAACGGGACTTTCCA
AAATGTCGTAACAACTCCGCCCCATTGACGCAAATGGGCGGTAGGCGTGTACGGTGGGAGGTCTATATAA
GCAGAGCTGGTTTAGTGAACCGTCAGATCCGCTAGCGCTACCGGTCGCCACCATGGTGAGCAAGGGCGAG
GAGGATAACATGGCCATCATCAAGGAGTTCATGCGCTTCAAGGTGCACATGGAGGGCTCCGTGAACGGCC
ACGAGTTCGAGATCGAGGGCGAGGGCGAGGGCCGCCCCTACGAGGGCACCCAGACCGCCAAGCTGAAGGT
GACCAAGGGTGGCCCCCTGCCCTTCGCCTGGGACATCCTGTCCCCTCAGTTCATGTACGGCTCCAAGGCC
TACGTGAAGCACCCCGCCGACATCCCCGACTACTTGAAGCTGTCCTTCCCCGAGGGCTTCAAGTGGGAGC
GCGTGATGAACTTCGAGGACGGCGGCGTGGTGACCGTGACCCAGGACTCCTCCCTGCAGGACGGCGAGTT
CATCTACAAGGTGAAGCTGCGCGGCACCAACTTCCCCTCCGACGGCCCCGTAATGCAGAAGAAGACCATG
GGCTGGGAGGCCTCCTCCGAGCGGATGTACCCCGAGGACGGCGCCCTGAAGGGCGAGATCAAGCAGAGGC
TGAAGCTGAAGGACGGCGGCCACTACGACGCTGAGGTCAAGACCACCTACAAGGCCAAGAAGCCCGTGCA
GCTGCCCGGCGCCTACAACGTCAACATCAAGTTGGACATCACCTCCCACAACGAGGACTACACCATCGTG
GAACAGTACGAACGCGCCGAGGGCCGCCACTCCACCGGCGGCATGGACGAGCTGTACAAGCCGGACTCAG
ATCTCGAGCTCAAGCTTCGAATTCCGGAAATGACTGCTGTCCATGCAGGCAACATAAACTTCAAGTGGGA
TCCTAAAAGTCTAGAGATCAGGACTCTGGCAGTTGAGAGACTGTTGGAGCCTCTTGTTACACAGGTTACA
ACCCTTGTAAACACCAATAGTAAAGGGCCCTCTAATAAGAAGAGAGGTCGTTCTAAGAAGGCCCATGTTT
TGGCTGCATCTGTTGAACAAGCAACTGAGAATTTCTTGGAGAAGGGGGATAAAATTGCGAAGGAGAGCCA
GTTTCTCAAGGAGGAGCTTGTGGCTGCTGTAGAAGATGTTCGAAAACAAGGTGATTTGATGAAGGCTGCT
GCAGGAGAGTTCGCAGATGATCCCTGCTCTTCTGTGAAGCGAGGCAACATGGTTCGGGCAGCTCGAGCTT
TGCTCTCTGCTGTTACCCGGTTGCTGATTTTGGCTGACATGGCAGATGTCTACAAATTACTTGTTCAGCT
GAAAGTTGTGGAAGATGGTATCTTGAAGTTGAGGAATGCTGGCAATGAACAAGACTTAGGAATCCAGTAT
AAAGCCCTAAAACCTGAAGTGGATAAGCTGAACATTATGGCAGCCAAAAGACAACAGGAATTGAAAGATG
TTGGCCATCGTGATCAGATGGCTGCAGCTAGAGGAATCCTGCAGAAGAACGTTCCGATCCTCTATACTGC
ATCCCAGGCATGCCTACAGCACCCTGATGTCGCAGCCTATAAGGCCAACAGGGACCTGATATACAAGCAG
CTGCAGCAGGCGGTCACAGGCATTTCCAATGCAGCCCAGGCCACTGCCTCAGACGATGCCTCACAGCACC
AGGGTGGAGGAGGAGGAGAACTGGCATATGCACTCAATAACTTTGACAAACAAATCATTGTGGACCCCTT
GAGCTTCAGCGAGGAGCGCTTTAGGCCTTCCCTGGAGGAGCGTCTGGAAAGCATCATTAGTGGGGCTGCC
TTGATGGCCGACTCGTCCTGCACGCGTGATGACCGTCGTGAGCGAATTGTGGCAGAGTGTAATGCTGTCC
GCCAGGCCCCACAGGACCTGCTTTCGGAGTACATGGGCAATGCTGGACGTAAAGAAAGAAGTGATGCACT
CAATTCTGCAATAGATAAAATGACCAAGAAGACCAGGGACTTGCGTAGACAGCTCCGCAAAGCTGTCATG
GACCACGTTTCAGATTCTTTCCTGGAAACCAATGTTCCACTTTTGGTATTGATTGAAGCTGCAAAGAATG
GAAATGAGAAAGAAGTTAAGGAGTATGCCCAAGTTTTCCGTGAACATGCCAACAAATTGATTGAGGTTGC
CAACTTGGCCTGTTCCATCTCAAATAATGAAGAAGGTGTAAAGCTTGTTCGAATGTCTGCAAGCCAGTTA
GAAGCCCTCTGTCCTCAGGTTATTAATGCTGCACTGGCTTTAGCAGCAAAACCACAGAGTAAACTGGCCC
AAGAGAACATGGATCTTTTTAAAGAACAATGGGAAAAACAAGTCCGTGTTCTCACAGATGCTGTCGATGA
CATTACTTCCATTGATGACTTCTTGGCTGTCTCAGAGAATCACATTTTGGAAGATGTGAACAAATGTGTC
ATTGCTCTCCAAGAGAAGGATGTGGATGGCCTGGACCGCACAGCTGGTGCAATTCGAGGCCGGGCAGCCC
GGGTCATTCACGTAGTCACCTCAGAGATGGACAACTATGAGCCAGGAGTCTACACAGAGAAGGTTCTGGA
AGCCACTAAGCTGCTCTCCAACACAGTCATGCCACGTTTTACTGAGCAAGTAGAAGCAGCCGTGGAAGCC
CTCAGCTCGGACCCTGCCCAGCCCATGGATGAGAATGAGTTTATCGATGCTTCCCGCCTGGTATATGATG
GCATCCGGGACATCAGGAAAGCAGTGCTGATGATAAGGACCCCTGAGGAGTTGGATGACTCTGACTTTGA
GACAGAAGATTTTGATGTCAGAAGCAGGACGAGCGTCCAGACAGAAGACGATCAGCTGATAGCTGGCCAG
AGTGCCCGGGCGATCATGGCTCAGCTTCCCCAGGAGCAAAAAGCGAAGATTGCGGAACAGGTGGCCAGCT
TCCAGGAAGAAAAGAGCAAGCTGGATGCTGAAGTGTCCAAATGGGACGACAGTGGCAATGACATCATTGT
GCTGGCCAAGCAGATGTGCATGATTATGATGGAGATGACAGACTTTACCCGAGGTAAAGGACCACTCAAA
AATACATCGGATGTCATCAGTGCTGCCAAGAAAATTGCTGAGGCAGGATCCAGGATGGACAAGCTTGGCC
GCACCATTGCAGACCATTGCCCCGACTCGGCTTGCAAGCAGGACCTGCTGGCCTACCTGCAACGCATCGC
CCTCTACTGCCACCAGCTGAACATCTGCAGCAAGGTCAAGGCCGAGGTGCAGAATCTCGGCGGGGAGCTT
GTTGTCTCTGGGGTGGACAGCGCCATGTCCCTGATCCAGGCAGCCAAGAACTTGATGAATGCTGTGGTGC
AGACAGTGAAGGCATCCTACGTCGCCTCTACCAAATACCAAAAGTCACAGGGTATGGCTTCCCTCAACCT
TCCTGCTGTGTCATGGAAGATGAAGGCACCAGAGAAAAAGCCATTGGTGAAGAGAGAGAAACAGGATGAG
ACACAGACCAAGATTAAACGGGCATCTCAGAAGAAGCACGTGAACCCGGTGCAGGCCCTCAGCGAGTTCA
AAGCTATGGACAGCATCTAAGTCTGCCCAGGCCGGCCGCCCCCACCCCTCTGGGCTCCTGAATATCAGTC
ACTGTTCGTCACTCAAATGAATTTGCTAAATACAACACTGATACTAGATTCCACAGGGAAATGGGCAGAC
TGAACCAGTCCAGGTGGTGAATTTTCCAAGAACATAGTTTAAGTTGATTAAAAATGCTTTTAGAATGCAG
GAGCCTACTTCTAGCTGTATTTTTTGTATGCTTAAATAAAAATAAAAATTCATAACCAAAGAGAATCCCA
CATTAGCTTGTTAGTAATGCTCTGACCAAGCCGAGATGCCCATTCTCTTAGTGATGGCGGCGTTAGGGTT
TGAGAGAAGGGAATTTGGCTCAACTTCAGTTGAGAGGGTGCAGTCCAGACAGCTTGACTGCTTTTAAATG
ACCAAAGATGACCTGTGGTAAGCAACCTGGGCATCTTAGGAAGCAGTCCCTGGAGAAGGCATGTTCCCAG
AAAGGTCTCTGGAGGGACAAACTCACTCAGTAAAACATAATGTATCATGAAGAAAACTGATTCTCTATGA
CATGAAATGAAAATTTTAATGCATTGTTATAATTACTAATGTACGCTGCTGCAGGACATTAATAAAGTTG
CTTTTTTAGGCTACAGTGTCTCGATGCCATAATCAGAACACACTTTTTTTCCTCTTTCTCCCAGCTTCAA
ATGCAAATTCATCATTGGGCTCACTTCTAATAACTGCAGTGTTTCCCGCCTTGGGCTTGCAGCCGGAATT
CTGCAGTCGACGGTACCGCGGGCCCGGGATCCACCGGATCTAGATAACTGATCATAATCAGCCATACCAC
ATTTGTAGAGGTTTTACTTGCTTTAAAAAACCTCCCACACCTCCCCCTGAACCTGAAACATAAAATGAAT
GCAATTGTTGTTGTTAACTTGTTTATTGCAGCTTATAATGGTTACAAATAAAGCAATAGCATCACAAATT
TCACAAATAAAGCATTTTTTTCACTGCATTCTAGTTGTGGTTTGTCCAAACTCATCAATGTATCTTAACG
CGTAAATTGTAAGCGTTAATATTTTGTTAAAATTCGCGTTAAATTTTTGTTAAATCAGCTCATTTTTTAA
CCAATAGGCCGAAATCGGCAAAATCCCTTATAAATCAAAAGAATAGACCGAGATAGGGT
[37 nt withheld, positions 5240-5276]
AAAGAACGTGGACTCCAACGTCAAAGG
[49 nt withheld, positions 5304-5352]
T
[91 nt withheld, positions 5354-5444]
G
[124 nt withheld, positions 5446-5569]
CAGGTGGCACTTTTCGGGGAAATGTGCGCGGAACCCCTATTTGTTTATTTTTCTAAATACATTCAAATAT
GTATCCGCTCATGAGACAATAACCCTGATAAATGCTTCAATAATATTGAAAAAGGAAGAGTCCTGAGGCG
GAAAGAACCAGCTGTGGAATGTGTGTCAGTTAGGGTGTGGAAAGTCCCCAGGCTCCCCAGCAGGCAGAAG
TATGCAAAGCATGCATCTCAATTAGTCAGCAACCAGGTGTGGAAAGTCCCCAGGCTCCCCAGCAGGCAGA
AGTATGCAAAGCATGCATCTCAATTAGTCAGCAACCATAGTCCCGCCCCTAACTCCGCCCATCCCGCCCC
TAACTCCGCCCAGTTCCGCCCATTCTCCGCCCCATGGCTGACTAATTTTTTTTATTTATGCAGAGGCCGA
GGCCGCCTCGGCCTCTGAGCTATTCCAGAAGTAGTGAGGAGGCTTTTTTGGAGGCCTAGGCTTTTGCAAA
GATCGATCAAGAGACAGGATGAGGATCGTTTCGCATGATTGAACAAGATGGATTGCACGCAGGTTCTCCG
GCCGCTTGGGTGGAGAGGCTATTCGGCTATGACTGGGCACAACAGACAATCGGCTGCTCTGATGCCGCCG
TGTTCCGGCTGTCAGCGCAGGGGCGCCCGGTTCTTTTTGTCAAGACCGACCTGTCCGGTGCCCTGAATGA
ACTGCAAGACGAGGCAGCGCGGCTATCGTGGCTGGCCACGACGGGCGTTCCTTGCGCAGCTGTGCTCGAC
GTTGTCACTGAAGCGGGAAGGGACTGGCTGCTATTGGGCGAAGTGCCGGGGCAGGATCTCCTGTCATCTC
ACCTTGCTCCTGCCGAGAAAGTATCCATCATGGCTGATGCAATGCGGCGGCTGCATACGCTTGATCCGGC
TACCTGCCCATTCGACCACCAAGCGAAACATCGCATCGAGCGAGCACGTACTCGGATGGAAGCCGGTCTT
GTCGATCAGGATGATCTGGACGAAGAGCATCAGGGGCTCGCGCCAGCCGAACTGTTCGCCAGGCTCAAGG
CGAGCATGCCCGACGGCGAGGATCTCGTCGTGACCCATGGCGATGCCTGCTTGCCGAATATCATGGTGGA
AAATGGCCGCTTTTCTGGATTCATCGACTGTGGCCGGCTGGGTGTGGCGGACCGCTATCAGGACATAGCG
TTGGCTACCCGTGATATTGCTGAAGAGCTTGGCGGCGAATGGGCTGACCGCTTCCTCGTGCTTTACGGTA
TCGCCGCTCCCGATTCGCAGCGCATCGCCTTCTATCGCCTTCTTGACGAGTTCTTCTGAGCGGGACTCTG
GGGTTCGAAATGACCGACCAAGCGACGCCCAACCTGCCATCACGAGATTTCGATTCCACCGCCGCCTTCT
ATGAAAGGTTGGGCTTCGGAATCGTTTTCCGGGACGCCGGCTGGATGATCCTCCAGCGCGGGGATCTCAT
GCTGGAGTTCTTCGCCCACCCTAGGGGGAGGCTAACTGAAACACGGAAGGAGACAATACCGGAAGGAACC
CGCGCTATGACGGCAATAAAAAGACAGAATAAAACGCACGGTGTTGGGTCGTTTGTTCATAAACGCGGGG
TTCGGTCCCAGGGCTGGCACTCTGTCGATACCCCACCGAGACCCCATTGGGGCCAATACGCCCGCGTTTC
TTCCTTTTCCCCACCCCACCCCCCAAGTTCGGGTGAAGGCCCAGGGCTCGCAGCCAACGTCGGGGCGGCA
GGCCCTGCCATAGCCTCAGGTTACTCATATATACTTTAGATTGATTTAAAACTTCATTTTTAATTTAAAA
GGATCTAGGTGAAGATCCTTTTTGATAATCTCATGACCAAAATCCCTTAACGTGAGTTTTCGTTCCACTG
AGCGTCAGACCCCGTAGAAAAGATCAAAGGATCTTCTTGAGATCCTTTTTTTCTGCGCGTAATCTGCTGC
TTGCAAACAAAAAAACCACCGCTACCAGCGGTGGTTTGTTTGCCGGATCAAGAGCTACCAACTCTTTTTC
CGAAGGTAACTGGCTTCAGCAGAGCGCAGATACCAAATACTGTTCTTCTAGTGTAGCCGTAGTTAGGCCA
CCACTTCAAGAACTCTGTAGCACCGCCTACATACCTCGCTCTGCTAATCCTGTTACCAGTGGCTGCTGCC
AGTGGCGATAAGTCGTGTCTTACCGGGTTGGACTCAAGACGATAGTTACCGGATAAGGCGCAGCGGTCGG
GCTGAACGGGGGGTTCGTGCACACAGCCCAGCTTGGAGCGAACGACCTACACCGAACTGAGATACCTACA
GCGTGAGCTATGAGAAAGCGCCACGCTTCCCGAAGGGAGAAAGGCGGACAGGTATCCGGTAAGCGGCAGG
GTCGGAACAGGAGAGCGCACGAGGGAGCTTCCAGGGGGAAACGCCTGGTATCTTTATAGTCCTGTCGGGT
TTCGCCACCTCTGACTTGAGCGTCGATTTTTGTGATGCTCGTCAGGGGGGCGGAGCCTATGGAAAAACGC
CAGCAACGCGGCCTTTTTACGGTTCCTGGCCTTTTGCTGGCCTTTTGCTCACATGTTCTTTCCTGCGTTA
TCCCCTGATTCTGTGGATAACCGTATTACCGCCATGCAT
